>Addgene plasmid #52275 | pGEX-hXRCC1-K176R | depositor full sequence | sequence record 80839 | pGEX-hXRCC1-K176R sequence 6879 bps
TGACAATTAATCATCGGCTCGTATAATGTGTGGAATTGTGAGCGGATAACAATTTCACACAGGAAACAGT
ATTCATGTCCCCTATACTAGGTTATTGGAAAATTAAGGGCCTTGTGCAACCCACTCGACTTCTTTTGGAA
TATCTTGAAGAAAAATATGAAGAGCATTTGTATGAGCGCGATGAAGGTGATAAATGGCGAAACAAAAAGT
TTGAATTGGGTTTGGAGTTTCCCAATCTTCCTTATTATATTGATGGTGATGTTAAATTAACACAGTCTAT
GGCCATCATACGTTATATAGCTGACAAGCACAACATGTTGGGTGGTTGTCCAAAAGAGCGTGCAGAGATT
TCAATGCTTGAAGGAGCGGTTTTGGATATTAGATACGGTGTTTCGAGAATTGCATATAGTAAAGACTTTG
AAACTCTCAAAGTTGATTTTCTTAGCAAGCTACCTGAAATGCTGAAAATGTTCGAAGATCGTTTATGTCA
TAAAACATATTTAAATGGTGATCATGTAACCCATCCTGACTTCATGTTGTATGACGCTCTTGATGTTGTT
TTATACATGGACCCAATGTGCCTGGATGCGTTCCCAAAATTAGTTTGTTTTAAAAAACGTATTGAAGCTA
TCCCACAAATTGATAAGTACTTGAAATCCAGCAAGTATATAGCATGGCCTTTGCAGGGCTGGCAAGCCAC
GTTTGGTGGTGGCGACCATCCTCCAAAATCGGATCTGGAAGTTCTGTTCCAGGGGCCCCTGGGATCCCCG
AATTCTCCGGAGATCCGCCTCCGCCATGTCGTGTCCTGCAGCAGCCAGGACTCGACTCACTGTGCAGAAA
ATCTTCTCAAGGCAGACACTTACCGAAAATGGCGGGCAGCCAAGGCAGGCGAGAAGACCATCTCTGTGGT
CCTACAGTTGGAGAAGGAGGAGCAGATACACAGTGTGGACATTGGGAATGATGGCTCAGCTTTCGTGGAG
GTGCTGGTGGGCAGTTCAGCTGGAGGCGCTGGGGAGCAAGACTATGAGGTCCTTCTGGTCACCTCATCTT
TCATGTCCCCTTCCGAGAGCCGCAGTGGCTCAAACCCCAACCGCGTTCGCATGTTTGGGCCTGACAAGCT
GGTCCGGGCAGCCGCCGAGAAGCGCTGGGACCGGGTCAAAATTGTTTGCAGCCAGCCCTACAGCAAGGAC
TCCCCCTTTGGCTTGAGTTTTGTACGGTTTCATAGCCCCCCAGACAAAGATGAGGCAGAGGCCCCGTCCC
AGAAGGTGACAGTGACCAAGCTTGGCCAGTTCCGTGTGAGGGAGGAGGATGAGAGCGCCAACTCTCTGAG
GCCGGGGGCTCTCTTCTTCAGCCGGATCAACAAGACATCCCCAGTCACAGCCAGCGACCCGGCAGGACCT
AGCTATGCAGCTGCTACCCTCCAGGCTTCTAGTGCTGCCTCCTCAGCCTCTCCAGTCTCCAGGGCCATAG
GCAGCACCTCCAAGCCCCAGGAGTCTCCCAAAGGGAAGAGGAAGTTGGATTTGAACCAAGAAGAAAAGAA
GACCCCCAGCAAACCACCAGCCCAGCTGTCGCCATCTGTTCCCAAGAGACCTAAATTGCCAGCTCCAACT
CGTACCCCAGCCACAGCCCCAGTCCCTGCCCGAGCACAGGGGGCAGTGACAGGCAAACCCCGAGGAGAAG
GCACCGAGCCCAGACGACCCCGAGCTGGCCCAGAGGAGCTGGGGAAGATCCTTCAGGGTGTGGTAGTGGT
GCTGAGTGGCTTCCAGAACCCCTTCCGCTCCGAGCTGCGAGATAAGGCCCTAGAGCTTGGGGCCAAGTAT
CGGCCAGACTGGACCCGGGACAGCACGCACCTCATCTGTGCCTTTGCCAACACCCCCAAGTACAGCCAGG
TCCTAGGCCTGGGAGGCCGCATCGTGCGTAAGGAGTGGGTGCTGGACTGTCACCGCATGCGTCGGCGGCT
GCCCTCCCGGAGGTACCTCATGGCAGGGCCAGGTTCCAGCAGTGAGGAGGATGAGGCCTCTCACAGCGGT
GGCAGCGGAGATGAAGCCCCCAAGCTTCCTCAGAAGCAACCCCAGACCAAAACCAAGCCCACTCAGGCAG
CTGGACCCAGCTCACCCCAGAAGCCCCCAACCCCTGAAGAGACCAAAGCAGCCTCACCAGTGCTCCAGGA
AGATATAGACATTGAGGGGGTACAGTCAGAAGGACAGGACAATGGGGCGGAAGATTCTGGGGACACAGAG
GATGAGCTGAGGAGGGTGGCAGAGCAGAAGGAACACAGACTGCCCCCTGGCCAGGAGGAGAATGGGGAAG
ACCCGTATGCAGGCTCCACGGATGAGAACACGGACAGTGAGGAACACCAGGAGCCTCCTGATCTGCCAGT
CCCTGAGCTCCCAGATTTCTTCCAGGGCAAGCACTTCTTTCTTTACGGGGAGTTCCCTGGGGACGAGCGG
CGGAAACTCATCCGATACGTCACAGCCTTCAATGGGGAGCTCGAGGACTATATGAGTGACCGGGTTCAGT
TTGTGATCACAGCACAGGAATGGGATCCCAGCTTTGAGGAGGCCCTGATGGACAACCCCTCCCTGGCATT
CGTTCGTCCCCGATGGATCTACAGTTGCAATGAGAAGCAGAAGTTACTTCCTCACCAGCTCTATGGGGTG
GTGCCGCAAGCCTAGGTCGACTCGAGCGGCCGCATCGTGACTGACTGACGATCTGCCTCGCGCGTTTCGG
TGATGACGGTGAAAACCTCTGACACATGCAGCTCCCGGAGACGGTCACAGCTTGTCTGTAAGCGGATGCC
GGGAGCAGACAAGCCCGTCAGGGCGCGTCAGCGGGTGTTGGCGGGTGTCGGGGCGCAGCCATGACCCAGT
CACGTAGCGATAGCGGAGTGTATAATTCTTGAAGACGAAAGGGCCTCGTGATACGCCTATTTTTATAGGT
TAATGTCATGATAATAATGGTTTCTTAGACGTCAGGTGGCACTTTTCGGGGAAATGTGCGCGGAACCCCT
ATTTGTTTATTTTTCTAAATACATTCAAATATGTATCCGCTCATGAGACAATAACCCTGATAAATGCTTC
AATAATATTGAAAAAGGAAGAGTATGAGTATTCAACATTTCCGTGTCGCCCTTATTCCCTTTTTTGCGGC
ATTTTGCCTTCCTGTTTTTGCTCACCCAGAAACGCTGGTGAAAGTAAAAGATGCTGAAGATCAGTTGGGT
GCACGAGTGGGTTACATCGAACTGGATCTCAACAGCGGTAAGATCCTTGAGAGTTTTCGCCCCGAAGAAC
GTTTTCCAATGATGAGCACTTTTAAAGTTCTGCTATGTGGCGCGGTATTATCCCGTGTTGACGCCGGGCA
AGAGCAACTCGGTCGCCGCATACACTATTCTCAGAATGACTTGGTTGAGTACTCACCAGTCACAGAAAAG
CATCTTACGGATGGCATGACAGTAAGAGAATTATGCAGTGCTGCCATAACCATGAGTGATAACACTGCGG
CCAACTTACTTCTGACAACGATCGGAGGACCGAAGGAGCTAACCGCTTTTTTGCACAACATGGGGGATCA
TGTAACTCGCCTTGATCGTTGGGAACCGGAGCTGAATGAAGCCATACCAAACGACGAGCGTGACACCACG
ATGCCTGCAGCAATGGCAACAACGTTGCGCAAACTATTAACTGGCGAACTACTTACTCTAGCTTCCCGGC
AACAATTAATAGACTGGATGGAGGCGGATAAAGTTGCAGGACCACTTCTGCGCTCGGCCCTTCCGGCTGG
CTGGTTTATTGCTGATAAATCTGGAGCCGGTGAGCGTGGGTCTCGCGGTATCATTGCAGCACTGGGGCCA
GATGGTAAGCCCTCCCGTATCGTAGTTATCTACACGACGGGGAGTCAGGCAACTATGGATGAACGAAATA
GACAGATCGCTGAGATAGGTGCCTCACTGATTAAGCATTGGTAACTGTCAGACCAAGTTTACTCATATAT
ACTTTAGATTGATTTAAAACTTCATTTTTAATTTAAAAGGATCTAGGTGAAGATCCTTTTTGATAATCTC
ATGACCAAAATCCCTTAACGTGAGTTTTCGTTCCACTGAGCGTCAGACCCCGTAGAAAAGATCAAAGGAT
CTTCTTGAGATCCTTTTTTTCTGCGCGTAATCTGCTGCTTGCAAACAAAAAAACCACCGCTACCAGCGGT
GGTTTGTTTGCCGGATCAAGAGCTACCAACTCTTTTTCCGAAGGTAACTGGCTTCAGCAGAGCGCAGATA
CCAAATACTGTCCTTCTAGTGTAGCCGTAGTTAGGCCACCACTTCAAGAACTCTGTAGCACCGCCTACAT
ACCTCGCTCTGCTAATCCTGTTACCAGTGGCTGCTGCCAGTGGCGATAAGTCGTGTCTTACCGGGTTGGA
CTCAAGACGATAGTTACCGGATAAGGCGCAGCGGTCGGGCTGAACGGGGGGTTCGTGCACACAGCCCAGC
TTGGAGCGAACGACCTACACCGAACTGAGATACCTACAGCGTGAGCTATGAGAAAGCGCCACGCTTCCCG
AAGGGAGAAAGGCGGACAGGTATCCGGTAAGCGGCAGGGTCGGAACAGGAGAGCGCACGAGGGAGCTTCC
AGGGGGAAACGCCTGGTATCTTTATAGTCCTGTCGGGTTTCGCCACCTCTGACTTGAGCGTCGATTTTTG
TGATGCTCGTCAGGGGGGCGGAGCCTATGGAAAAACGCCAGCAACGCGGCCTTTTTACGGTTCCTGGCCT
TTTGCTGGCCTTTTGCTCACATGTTCTTTCCTGCGTTATCCCCTGATTCTGTGGATAACCGTATTACCGC
CTTTGAGTGAGCTGATACCGCTCGCCGCAGCCGAACGACCGAGCGCAGCGAGTCAGTGAGCGAGGAAGCG
GAAGAGCGCCTGATGCGGTATTTTCTCCTTACGCATCTGTGCGGTATTTCACACCGCATAAATTCCGACA
CCATCGAATGGTGCAAAACCTTTCGCGGTATGGCATGATAGCGCCCGGAAGAGAGTCAATTCAGGGTGGT
GAATGTGAAACCAGTAACGTTATACGATGTCGCAGAGTATGCCGGTGTCTCTTATCAGACCGTTTCCCGC
GTGGTGAACCAGGCCAGCCACGTTTCTGCGAAAACGCGGGAAAAAGTGGAAGCGGCGATGGCGGAGCTGA
ATTACATTCCCAACCGCGTGGCACAACAACTGGCGGGCAAACAGTCGTTGCTGATTGGCGTTGCCACCTC
CAGTCTGGCCCTGCACGCGCCGTCGCAAATTGTCGCGGCGATTAAATCTCGCGCCGATCAACTGGGTGCC
AGCGTGGTGGTGTCGATGGTAGAACGAAGCGGCGTCGAAGCCTGTAAAGCGGCGGTGCACAATCTTCTCG
CGCAACGCGTCAGTGGGCTGATCATTAACTATCCGCTGGATGACCAGGATGCCATTGCTGTGGAAGCTGC
CTGCACTAATGTTCCGGCGTTATTTCTTGATGTCTCTGACCAGACACCCATCAACAGTATTATTTTCTCC
CATGAAGACGGTACGCGACTGGGCGTGGAGCATCTGGTCGCATTGGGTCACCAGCAAATCGCGCTGTTAG
CGGGCCCATTAAGTTCTGTCTCGGCGCGTCTGCGTCTGGCTGGCTGGCATAAATATCTCACTCGCAATCA
AATTCAGCCGATAGCGGAACGGGAAGGCGACTGGAGTGCCATGTCCGGTTTTCAACAAACCATGCAAATG
CTGAATGAGGGCATCGTTCCCACTGCGATGCTGGTTGCCAACGATCAGATGGCGCTGGGCGCAATGCGCG
CCATTACCGAGTCCGGGCTGCGCGTTGGTGCGGATATCTCGGTAGTGGGATACGACGATACCGAAGACAG
CTCATGTTATATCCCGCCGTCAACCACCATCAAACAGGATTTTCGCCTGCTGGGGCAAACCAGCGTGGAC
CGCTTGCTGCAACTCTCTCAGGGCCAGGCGGTGAAGGGCAATCAGCTGTTGCCCGTCTCACTGGTGAAAA
GAAAAACCACCCTGGCGCCCAATACGCAAACCGCCTCTCCCCGCGCGTTGGCCGATTCATTAATGCAGCT
GGCACGACAGGTTTCCCGACTGGAAAGCGGGCAGTGAGCGCAACGCAATTAATGTAAGTTAGCTCACTCA
TTAGGCACCCCAGGCTTTACACTTTATGCTTCCGGCTCGTATGTTGTGTGGAATTGTGAGCGGATAACAA
TTTCACACAGGAAACAGCTATGACCATGATTACGGATTCACTGGCCGTCGTTTTACAACGTCGTGACTGG
GAAAACCCTGGCGTTACCCAACTTAATCGCCTTGCAGCACATCCCCCTTTCGCCAGCTGGCGTAATAGCG
AAGAGGCCCGCACCGATCGCCCTTCCCAACAGTTGCGCAGCCTGAATGGCGAATGGCGCTTTGCCTGGTT
TCCGGCACCAGAAGCGGTGCCGGAAAGCTGGCTGGAGTGCGATCTTCCTGAGGCCGATACTGTCGTCGTC
CCCTCAAACTGGCAGATGCACGGTTACGATGCGCCCATCTACACCAACGTGACCTATCCCATTACGGTCA
ATCCGCCGTTTGTTCCCACGGAGAATCCGACGGGTTGTTACTCGCTCACATTTAATGTTGATGAAAGCTG
GCTACAGGAAGGCCAGACGCGAATTATTTTTGATGGCGTTGGAATTAGCTTATCGACTGCACGGTGCACC
AATGCTTCTGGCGTCAGGCAGCCATCGGAAGCTGTGGTATGGCTGTGCAGGTCGTAAATCACTGCATAAT
TCGTGTCGCTCAAGGCGCACTCCCGTTCTGGATAATGTTTTTTGCGCCGACATCATAACGGTTCTGGCAA
ATATTCTGAAATGAGCTGT
Features (pLannotate 1.2.2; 17 found; start..end, strand, type, name):
     36..52      +  protein_bind   lac operator: The lac repressor binds to the lac operator to inhibit transcription in E. coli. This inhibition can be relieved by adding lactose or isopropyl-β-D-thiogalactopyranoside (IPTG). lac repressor encoded by lacI
     75..728     +  CDS            GST26_SCHJA: Experimental evidence at protein level: Swiss-Prot protein existence level 1. GST isoenzymes appear to play a central role in the parasite detoxification system. Other functions are also suspected including a role in increasing the solubility of haematin in the parasite gut. From Schistosoma japonicum (Blood fluke).
    777..2672    +  CDS            XRCC1: XRCC1_HUMAN - Experimental evidence at protein level: Swiss-Prot protein existence level 1. Involved in DNA single-strand break repair by mediating the assembly of DNA break repair protein complexes. Probably during DNA repair, negatively regulates ADP-ribose levels by modulating ADP- ribosyltransferase PARP1 activity. From Homo sapiens (Human).
   2713..2752    +  CDS            rop (fragment): Rop protein, which maintains plasmids at low copy number; rop
   2854..2894    +  misc_feature   bom (fragment): basis of mobility region from pBR322
   2999..3103    +  promoter       AmpR promoter: bla
   3104..3964    +  CDS            AmpR: β-lactamase; bla; confers resistance to ampicillin, carbenicillin, and related antibiotics
   4135..4723    +  rep_origin     ori: high-copy-number ColE1/pMB1/pBR322/pUC origin of replication
   4909..4960    -  misc_feature   bom (fragment): basis of mobility region from pBR322
   4967..5044    +  promoter       lacIq promoter: lacI (mutant); In the lacIq allele, a single base change in the promoter boosts expression of the lacI gene about 10-fold.
   5045..6127    +  CDS            lacI: lac repressor; lacI; The lac repressor binds to the lac operator to inhibit transcription in E. coli. This inhibition can be relieved by adding lactose or isopropyl-β-D-thiogalactopyranoside (IPTG).
   6140..6161    +  protein_bind   CAP binding site: CAP binding activates transcription in the presence of cAMP. E. coli catabolite activator protein
   6176..6206    +  promoter       lac promoter: promoter for the E. coli lac operon
   6214..6230    +  protein_bind   lac operator: The lac repressor binds to the lac operator to inhibit transcription in E. coli. This inhibition can be relieved by adding lactose or isopropyl-β-D-thiogalactopyranoside (IPTG). lac repressor encoded by lacI
   6250..6423    +  CDS            lacZα: LacZα fragment of β-galactosidase; lacZ fragment
   6687..6803    -  CDS            yciV (fragment): RNAAM_ECOLI - Also known as trpH From Escherichia coli (strain K12).
   6879..28      +  promoter       tac promoter (across the origin): strong E. coli promoter; hybrid between the trp and lac UV5 promoters
