[The description below was written by a language model from this plasmid's Addgene catalogue record and pLannotate feature annotations shown in this document.]
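Description:
pGEX-hXRCC1-K176R is a 6,879 bp bacterial expression plasmid built on the pGEX-6P-3 backbone for producing human XRCC1 as an N-terminal glutathione S-transferase (GST) fusion in E. coli. It replicates from a high-copy ColE1/pMB1-type origin and is selected with ampicillin through the bla (AmpR) gene and its own promoter. Short remnants of the pBR322 rop and bom regions, a lac promoter/lacZα segment and a small E. coli yciV fragment are also annotated, and these appear to be backbone carry-over rather than functional parts of the expression unit.

Expression is driven by the strong hybrid tac promoter, which spans the sequence origin and is followed by a lac operator. The plasmid carries lacI under the lacIq promoter, so it supplies abundant lac repressor to keep transcription off until it is induced with IPTG. Downstream lies the Schistosoma japonicum GST coding sequence, followed by the human XRCC1 open reading frame cloned between EcoRI and SalI sites, both of which are retained. XRCC1 is a scaffold protein that assembles DNA single-strand break repair complexes. This version carries the K176R substitution, recorded as a SUMO acceptor site mutant, in which the target lysine is replaced by an arginine that cannot be modified. The GST tag allows affinity purification on glutathione resin. pGEX-6P vectors normally encode a protease cleavage site between GST and the insert, but the feature table does not annotate it.

The associated work describes a recombinant SUMOylation system, and the record notes co-transformation with a second vector in BL21(DE3) cells. The plasmid therefore most plausibly serves as a SUMOylation-deficient control alongside wild-type XRCC1, although the record does not state this explicitly.
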