Addgene plasmid #52275: pGEX-hXRCC1-K176R
Purpose: Bacterial expression of human XRCC1-K176R with N-terminal GST-tag
Depositing lab: Primo Schaer. Depositing organization: University of Basel. Publication: Versatile Recombinant SUMOylation System for the Production of SUMO-Modified Protein. Weber AR, Schuermann D, Schar P. PLoS One. 2014 Jul 9;9(7):e102157. doi: 10.1371/journal.pone.0102157. eCollection 2014. PubMed 25007328.
Backbone
  Vector backbone: pGEX-6P-3
  Backbone manufacturer: GE Healthcare Life Sciences
  Backbone size w/o insert (bp): 4983
  Total vector size (bp): 6879
  Vector type: Bacterial Expression
Growth in bacteria
  Bacterial resistance: Ampicillin, 100 μg/mL
  Growth temperature: 37°C
  Growth strain: DH5alpha
  Growth instructions: In combination with a second vector for protein expression in BL21(DE3) cells, the selection pressure was reduced by half to 50 mg/L Ampicillin
  Copy number: High Copy
Gene/Insert
  Gene/Insert name: XRCC1
  Species: H. sapiens (human)
  Insert size (bp): 1906
  Mutation: K176R, SUMO acceptor site mutant
  GenBank ID: NM_006297.2
  Entrez Gene: XRCC1 (a.k.a. RCC, SCAR26)
  Promoter: tac
  Tag / fusion protein: GST (N terminal on backbone)
  Cloning method: Restriction Enzyme; 5′ cloning site EcoRI (not destroyed); 3′ cloning site SalI (not destroyed)
  Sequencing primers: 5′ CCAGCAAGTATATAGCATGG
Terms and licenses: Academic/Nonprofit Terms; Industry Terms: Not Available to Industry
How to cite: pGEX-hXRCC1-K176R was a gift from Primo Schaer (Addgene plasmid # 52275 ; http://n2t.net/addgene:52275 ; RRID:Addgene_52275)
