>Addgene plasmid #52275 | pGEX-hXRCC1-K176R | addgene partial sequence | sequence record 86363 | GST-R 5'-AAAGAAGTCGAGTGGGTTGC-3'
TAGTATAGGGGACATGAATACTGTTTCCTGTGTGAAATTGTTATCCGCTCACAATTCCACACATTATACG
AGCCGATGATTAATTGTCAACAGCTCATTTCAGAATATTTGCCAGAACCGTTATGATGTCGGCGCAAAAA
ACATTATCCAGAACGGGAGTGCGCCTTGAGCGACACGAATTATGCAGTGATTTACGACCTGCACAGCCAT
ACCACAGCTTCCGATGGCTGCCTGACGCCAGAAGCATTGGTGCACCGTGCAGTCGATAAGCTAATTCCAA
CGCCATCAAAAATAATTCGCGTCTGGCCTTCCTGTAGCCAGCTTTCATCAACATTAAATGTGAGCGAGTA
ACAACCCGTCGGATTCTCCGTGGGAACAAACGGCGGATTGACCGTAATGGGATAGGTCACGTTGGTGTAG
ATGGGCGCATCGTAACCGTGCATCTGCCAGTTTGAGGGGACGACGACAGTATCGGCCTCAGGAAGATCGC
ACTCCAGCCAGCTTTCCGGCACCGCTTCTGGTGCCGGAAACCAGGCAAAGCGCCATTCGCCATTCAGGCT
GCGCAACTGTTGGGAAGGGCGATCGGTGCGGGCCTCTTCGCTATTACGCCAGCTGGCGAAAGGGGGATGT
GCTGCAAGGCGATTAAGTTGGGTAACGCCAGGGTTTTCCCAGTCACGACGTTGTAAAACGACGGCCAGTG
AATCCGTAATCATGGTCATAGCTGTTTCCTGTGTGAAATTGTTATCCGCTCACAATTCCACACAACATAC
GAGCCGGAAGCATAAAGTGTAAAGCCTGGGGTGCCTAATGAGTGAGCTAACTTACATTAATTGCGTTGCG
CTCACTGCCCGCTTTCCAGTCGGGAAACCTGTCGTGCCAGCTGCATTAATGAATCGGCCAACGCGCGGGG
AGAGGCGGTTTGCGTATTGG
