>Addgene plasmid #52275 | pGEX-hXRCC1-K176R | addgene partial sequence | sequence record 89521 | pGEX3 5'-CCGGGAGCTGCATGTGTCAGAGG-3'
GCGCGAGGCAGATCGTCAGTCAGTCACGATGCGGCCGCTCGAGTCGACCTAGGCTTGCGGCACCACCCCA
TAGAGCTGGTGAGGAAGTAACTTCTGCTTCTCATTGCAACTGTAGATCCATCGGGGACGAACGAATGCCA
GGGAGGGGTTGTCCATCAGGGCCTCCTCAAAGCTGGGATCCCATTCCTGTGCTGTGATCACAAACTGAAC
CCGGTCACTCATATAGTCCTCGAGCTCCCCATTGAAGGCTGTGACGTATCGGATGAGTTTCCGCCGCTCG
TCCCCAGGGAACTCCCCGTAAAGAAAGAAGTGCTTGCCCTGGAAGAAATCTGGGAGCTCAGGGACTGGCA
GATCAGGAGGCTCCTGGTGTTCCTCACTGTCCGTGTTCTCATCCGTGGAGCCTGCATACGGGTCTTCCCC
ATTCTCCTCCTGGCCAGGGGGCAGTCTGTGTTCCTTCTGCTCTGCCACCCTCCTCAGCTCATCCTCTGTG
TCCCCAGAATCTTCCGCCCCATTGTCCTGTCCTTCTGACTGTACCCCCTCAATGTCTATATCTTCCTGGA
GCACTGGTGAGGCTGCTTTGGTCTCTTCAGGGGTTGGGGGCTTCTGGGGTGAGCTGGGTCCAGCTGCCTG
AGTGGGCTTGGTTTTGGTCTGGGGTTGCTTCTGAGGAAGCTTGGGGGCTTCATCTCCGCTGCCACCGCTG
TGAGAGGCCTCATCCTCCTCACTGCTGGAACCTGGCCCTGCCATGAGGTACCTCCGGGAGGGCAGCCGCC
GACGCATGCGGTGACAGTCCAGCACCCACTCCTTACGCACGATGCGGCCTCCCAGGCCTAGGACCTGGCT
GTACTTGGG
