>Addgene plasmid #52275 | pGEX-hXRCC1-K176R | addgene partial sequence | sequence record 89524 | pGEX5 5'-GGGCTGGCAAGCCACGTTTGGTG-3'
AGTTCTGTTCCAGGGGCCCCTGGGATCCCCGAATTCTCCGGAGATCCGCCTCCGCCATGTCGTGTCCTGC
AGCAGCCAGGACTCGACTCACTGTGCAGAAAATCTTCTCAAGGCAGACACTTACCGAAAATGGCGGGCAG
CCAAGGCAGGCGAGAAGACCATCTCTGTGGTCCTACAGTTGGAGAAGGAGGAGCAGATACACAGTGTGGA
CATTGGGAATGATGGCTCAGCTTTCGTGGAGGTGCTGGTGGGCAGTTCAGCTGGAGGCGCTGGGGAGCAA
GACTATGAGGTCCTTCTGGTCACCTCATCTTTCATGTCCCCTTCCGAGAGCCGCAGTGGCTCAAACCCCA
ACCGCGTTCGCATGTTTGGGCCTGACAAGCTGGTCCGGGCAGCCGCCGAGAAGCGCTGGGACCGGGTCAA
AATTGTTTGCAGCCAGCCCTACAGCAAGGACTCCCCCTTTGGCTTGAGTTTTGTACGGTTTCATAGCCCC
CCAGACAAAGATGAGGCAGAGGCCCCGTCCCAGAAGGTGACAGTGACCAAGCTTGGCCAGTTCCGTGTGA
GGGAGGAGGATGAGAGCGCCAACTCTCTGAGGCCGGGGGCTCTCTTCTTCAGCCGGATCAACAAGACATC
CCCAGTCACAGCCAGCGACCCGGCAGGACCTAGCTATGCAGCTGCTACCCTCCAGGCTTCTAGTGCTGCC
TCCTCAGCCTCTCCAGTCTCCAGGGCCATAGGCAGCACCTCCAAGCCCCAGGAGTCTCCCAAAGGGAAGA
GGAAGTTGGATTTGAACCAAGAA
